Addgene plasmid #113350: PVT1-luciferase
Purpose: evaluate FOXA1 DIV motif enhancer activity near 50 kb of PVT1 gene
Depositing lab: Ralf Jauch. Depositing organization: Guangzhou Institute of Biomedicine and Health (GIBH), Chinese Academy of Sciences. Publication: DNA-mediated dimerization on a compact sequence signature controls enhancer engagement and regulation by FOXA1. Wang X, Srivastava Y, Jankowski A, Malik V, Wei Y, Del Rosario RC, Cojocaru V, Prabhakar S, Jauch R. Nucleic Acids Res. 2018 Jun 20;46(11):5470-5486. doi: 10.1093/nar/gky259. PubMed 29669022.
Backbone
  Vector backbone: pGL4-TK
  Backbone manufacturer: Promega
  Vector type: Luciferase
Growth in bacteria
  Bacterial resistance: Ampicillin, 100 μg/mL
  Growth temperature: 37°C
  Growth strain: DH5alpha
  Copy number: High Copy
Gene/Insert
  Gene/Insert name: PVT1-enhancer
  Species: H. sapiens (human)
  Entrez Gene: PVT1 (a.k.a. LINC00079, MIR1204HG, NCRNA00079, TP53LC09, onco-lncRNA-100)
  Cloning method: Restriction Enzyme; 5′ cloning site KpnI (unknown if destroyed); 3′ cloning site EcoRV (unknown if destroyed)
Terms and licenses: Academic/Nonprofit Terms; Industry Terms: Not Available to Industry
How to cite: PVT1-luciferase was a gift from Ralf Jauch (Addgene plasmid # 113350 ; http://n2t.net/addgene:113350 ; RRID:Addgene_113350)
