[The description below was written by a language model from this plasmid's Addgene catalogue record and pLannotate feature annotations shown in this document.]
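Description:
PVT1-luciferase is a firefly luciferase reporter plasmid built on the pGL4-TK backbone and designed to test the enhancer activity of a human genomic fragment in transfected mammalian cells. It is maintained in E. coli as a high-copy plasmid through a ColE1/pUC-type origin and is selected with ampicillin via the β-lactamase gene. The short fragments annotated as SV40 large T antigen and tetracycline resistance are backbone remnants rather than functional genes.

The reporter unit consists of the herpes simplex virus thymidine kinase promoter driving the synthetic luc2 version of firefly luciferase, terminated by an SV40 polyadenylation signal. The TK promoter gives a low basal level of expression, so an added regulatory element that raises or lowers transcription can be read out as a change in luciferase signal. Upstream of the cassette sit a synthetic poly(A) signal and an RNA polymerase II pause site from the human α2 globin gene, which limit read-through transcription from the backbone and so reduce background.

The insert is a human enhancer region associated with the PVT1 long non-coding RNA locus, cloned between KpnI and EcoRV sites. The feature table does not annotate it. On the circular map it most likely lies in the roughly 800 nt unannotated stretch between the pause site and the TK promoter, but its exact boundaries and length are not stated. According to the record, the plasmid is used to evaluate the enhancer activity of a FOXA1 DIV motif located about 50 kb from the PVT1 gene, as part of work on DNA-mediated FOXA1 dimerization and enhancer regulation.
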