Features (pLannotate 1.2.2; 10 found; start..end, strand, type, name):
      1..752     +  promoter       HSV TK promoter: herpes simplex virus thymidine kinase promoter
    788..2440    +  CDS            luciferase: firefly luciferase synthetic luc2 version of the luciferase gene
   2484..2605    -  polyA_signal   SV40 poly(A) signal: SV40 polyadenylation signal
   2628..2696    -  CDS            large T antigen (fragment): large T antigen from SV40 (simian virus 40)
   2712..2844    +  CDS            TcR (fragment): tetracycline efflux protein; tet; confers resistance to tetracycline
   3024..3612    -  rep_origin     ori: high-copy-number ColE1/pMB1/pBR322/pUC origin of replication
   3812..4672    -  CDS            AmpR: β-lactamase confers resistance to ampicillin, carbenicillin, and related antibiotics
   4673..4714    -  promoter       AmpR promoter (fragment): bla
   4777..4825    +  polyA_signal   poly(A) signal: synthetic polyadenylation signal
   4839..4930    +  misc_feature   pause site: RNA polymerase II transcriptional pause signal from the human α2 globin gene
>Addgene plasmid #113350 | PVT1-luciferase | addgene full sequence | sequence record 221927 | Addgene NGS Result
AATGAGTCTTCGGACCTCGCGGGGGCCGCTTAAGCGGTGGTTAGGGTTTGTCTGACGCGGGGGGAGGGGG
AAGGAACGAAACACTCTCATTCGGAGGCGGCTCGGGGTTTGGTCTTGGTGGCCACGGGCACGCAGAAGAG
CGCCGCGATCCTCTTAAGCACCCCCCCGCCCTCCGTGGAGGCGGGGGTTTGGTCGGCGGGTGGTAACTGG
CGGGCCGCTGACTCGGGCGGGTCGCGCGCCCCAGAGTGTGACCTTTTCGGTCTGCTCGCAGACCCCCGGG
CGGCGCCGCCGCGGCGGCGACGGGCTCGCTGGGTCCTAGGCTCCATGGGGACCGTATACGTGGACAGGCT
CTGGAGCATCCGCACGACTGCGGTGATATTACCGGAGACCTTCTGCGGGACGAGCCGGGTCACGCGGCTG
ACGCGGAGCGTCCGTTGGGCGACAAACACCAGGACGGGGCACAGGTACACTATCTTGTCACCCGGAGGCG
CGAGGGACTGCAGGAGCTTCAGGGAGTGGCGCAGCTGCTTCATCCCCGTGGCCCGTTGCTCGCGTTTGCT
GGCGGTGTCCCCGGAAGAAATATATTTGCATGTCTTTAGTTCTATGATGACACAAACCCCGCCCAGCGTC
TTGTCATTGGCGAATTCGAACACGCAGATGCAGTCGGGGCGGCGCGGTCCCAGGTCCACTTCGCATATTA
AGGTGACGCGTGTGGCCTCGAACACCGAGCGACCCTGCAGCGACCCGCTTAAAAGCTTGGCAATCCGGTA
CTGTTGGTAAAGCCACCATGGAAGATGCCAAAAACATTAAGAAGGGCCCAGCGCCATTCTACCCACTCGA
AGACGGGACCGCCGGCGAGCAGCTGCACAAAGCCATGAAGCGCTACGCCCTGGTGCCCGGCACCATCGCC
TTTACCGACGCACATATCGAGGTGGACATTACCTACGCCGAGTACTTCGAGATGAGCGTTCGGCTGGCAG
AAGCTATGAAGCGCTATGGGCTGAATACAAACCATCGGATCGTGGTGTGCAGCGAGAATAGCTTGCAGTT
CTTCATGCCCGTGTTGGGTGCCCTGTTCATCGGTGTGGCTGTGGCCCCAGCTAACGACATCTACAACGAG
CGCGAGCTGCTGAACAGCATGGGCATCAGCCAGCCCACCGTCGTATTCGTGAGCAAGAAAGGGCTGCAAA
AGATCCTCAACGTGCAAAAGAAGCTACCGATCATACAAAAGATCATCATCATGGATAGCAAGACCGACTA
CCAGGGCTTCCAAAGCATGTACACCTTCGTGACTTCCCATTTGCCACCCGGCTTCAACGAGTACGACTTC
GTGCCCGAGAGCTTCGACCGGGACAAAACCATCGCCCTGATCATGAACAGTAGTGGCAGTACCGGATTGC
CCAAGGGCGTAGCCCTACCGCACCGCACCGCTTGTGTCCGATTCAGTCATGCCCGCGACCCCATCTTCGG
CAACCAGATCATCCCCGACACCGCTATCCTCAGCGTGGTGCCATTTCACCACGGCTTCGGCATGTTCACC
ACGCTGGGCTACTTGATCTGCGGCTTTCGGGTCGTGCTCATGTACCGCTTCGAGGAGGAGCTATTCTTGC
GCAGCTTGCAAGACTATAAGATTCAATCTGCCCTGCTGGTGCCCACACTATTTAGCTTCTTCGCTAAGAG
CACTCTCATCGACAAGTACGACCTAAGCAACTTGCACGAGATCGCCAGCGGCGGGGCGCCGCTCAGCAAG
GAGGTAGGTGAGGCCGTGGCCAAACGCTTCCACCTACCAGGCATCCGCCAGGGCTACGGCCTGACAGAAA
CAACCAGCGCCATTCTGATCACCCCCGAAGGGGACGACAAGCCTGGCGCAGTAGGCAAGGTGGTGCCCTT
CTTCGAGGCTAAGGTGGTGGACTTGGACACCGGTAAGACACTGGGTGTGAACCAGCGCGGCGAGCTGTGC
GTCCGTGGCCCCATGATCATGAGCGGCTACGTTAACAACCCCGAGGCTACAAACGCTCTCATCGACAAGG
ACGGCTGGCTGCACAGCGGCGACATCGCCTACTGGGACGAGGACGAGCACTTCTTCATCGTGGACCGGCT
GAAGAGCCTGATCAAATACAAGGGCTACCAGGTAGCCCCAGCCGAACTGGAGAGCATCCTGCTGCAACAC
CCCAACATCTTCGACGCCGGGGTCGCCGGCCTGCCCGACGACGATGCCGGCGAGCTGCCCGCCGCAGTCG
TCGTGCTGGAACACGGTAAAACCATGACCGAGAAGGAGATCGTGGACTATGTGGCCAGCCAGGTTACAAC
CGCCAAGAAGCTGCGCGGTGGTGTTGTGTTCGTGGACGAGGTGCCTAAAGGACTGACCGGCAAGTTGGAC
GCCCGCAAGATCCGCGAGATTCTCATTAAGGCCAAGAAGGGCGGCAAGATCGCCGTGTAATAATTCTAGA
GTCGGGGCGGCCGGCCGCTTCGAGCAGACATGATAAGATACATTGATGAGTTTGGACAAACCACAACTAG
AATGCAGTGAAAAAAATGCTTTATTTGTGAAATTTGTGATGCTATTGCTTTATTTGTAACCATTATAAGC
TGCAATAAACAAGTTAACAACAACAATTGCATTCATTTTATGTTTCAGGTTCAGGGGGAGGTGTGGGAGG
TTTTTTAAAGCAAGTAAAACCTCTACAAATGTGGTAAAATCGATAAGGATCCGTCGACCGATGCCCTTGA
GAGCCTTCAACCCAGTCAGCTCCTTCCGGTGGGCGCGGGGCATGACTATCGTCGCCGCACTTATGACTGT
CTTCTTTATCATGCAACTCGTAGGACAGGTGCCGGCAGCGCTCTTCCGCTTCCTCGCTCACTGACTCGCT
GCGCTCGGTCGTTCGGCTGCGGCGAGCGGTATCAGCTCACTCAAAGGCGGTAATACGGTTATCCACAGAA
TCAGGGGATAACGCAGGAAAGAACATGTGAGCAAAAGGCCAGCAAAAGGCCAGGAACCGTAAAAAGGCCG
CGTTGCTGGCGTTTTTCCATAGGCTCCGCCCCCCTGACGAGCATCACAAAAATCGACGCTCAAGTCAGAG
GTGGCGAAACCCGACAGGACTATAAAGATACCAGGCGTTTCCCCCTGGAAGCTCCCTCGTGCGCTCTCCT
GTTCCGACCCTGCCGCTTACCGGATACCTGTCCGCCTTTCTCCCTTCGGGAAGCGTGGCGCTTTCTCATA
GCTCACGCTGTAGGTATCTCAGTTCGGTGTAGGTCGTTCGCTCCAAGCTGGGCTGTGTGCACGAACCCCC
CGTTCAGCCCGACCGCTGCGCCTTATCCGGTAACTATCGTCTTGAGTCCAACCCGGTAAGACACGACTTA
TCGCCACTGGCAGCAGCCACTGGTAACAGGATTAGCAGAGCGAGGTATGTAGGCGGTGCTACAGAGTTCT
TGAAGTGGTGGCCTAACTACGGCTACACTAGAAGAACAGTATTTGGTATCTGCGCTCTGCTGAAGCCAGT
TACCTTCGGAAAAAGAGTTGGTAGCTCTTGATCCGGCAAACAAACCACCGCTGGTAGCGGTGGTTTTTTT
GTTTGCAAGCAGCAGATTACGCGCAGAAAAAAAGGATCTCAAGAAGATCCTTTGATCTTTTCTACGGGGT
CTGACGCTCAGTGGAACGAAAACTCACGTTAAGGGATTTTGGTCATGAGATTATCAAAAAGGATCTTCAC
CTAGATCCTTTTAAATTAAAAATGAAGTTTTAAATCAATCTAAAGTATATATGAGTAAACTTGGTCTGAC
AGCGGCCGCAAATGCTAAACCACTGCAGTGGTTACCAGTGCTTGATCAGTGAGGCACCGATCTCAGCGAT
CTGCCTATTTCGTTCGTCCATAGTGGCCTGACTCCCCGTCGTGTAGATCACTACGATTCGTGAGGGCTTA
CCATCAGGCCCCAGCGCAGCAATGATGCCGCGAGAGCCGCGTTCACCGGCCCCCGATTTGTCAGCAATGA
ACCAGCCAGCAGGGAGGGCCGAGCGAAGAAGTGGTCCTGCTACTTTGTCCGCCTCCATCCAGTCTATGAG
CTGCTGTCGTGATGCTAGAGTAAGAAGTTCGCCAGTGAGTAGTTTCCGAAGAGTTGTGGCCATTGCTACT
GGCATCGTGGTATCACGCTCGTCGTTCGGTATGGCTTCGTTCAACTCTGGTTCCCAGCGGTCAAGCCGGG
TCACATGATCACCCATATTATGAAGAAATGCAGTCAGCTCCTTAGGGCCTCCGATCGTTGTCAGAAGTAA
GTTGGCCGCGGTGTTGTCGCTCATGGTAATGGCAGCACTACACAATTCTCTTACCGTCATGCCATCCGTA
AGATGCTTTTCCGTGACCGGCGAGTACTCAACCAAGTCGTTTTGTGAGTAGTGTATACGGCGACCAAGCT
GCTCTTGCCCGGCGTCTATACGGGACAACACCGCGCCACATAGCAGTACTTTGAAAGTGCTCATCATCGG
GAATCGTTCTTCGGGGCGGAAAGACTCAAGGATCTTGCCGCTATTGAGATCCAGTTCGATATAGCCCACT
CTTGCACCCAGTTGATCTTCAGCATCTTTTACTTTCACCAGCGTTTCGGGGTGTGCAAAAACAGGCAAGC
AAAATGCCGCAAAGAAGGGAATGAGTGCGACACGAAAATGTTGGATGCTCATACTCGTCCTTTTTCAATA
TTATTGAAGCATTTATCAGGGTTACTAGTACGTCTCTCAAGGATAAGTAAGTAATATTAAGGTACGGGAG
GTATTGGACAGGCCGCAATAAAATATCTTTATTTTCATTACATCTGTGTGTTGGTTTTTTGTGTGAATCG
ATAGTACTAACATACGCTCTCCATCAAAACAAAACGAAACAAAACAAACTAGCAAAATAGGCTGTCCCCA
GTGCAAGTGCAGGTGCCAGAACATTTCTCTGGCCTAACTGGCCGGTACCCCTCGAGCGGATCATTGCCTT
GACCCAGACCCAATGTCCACCAGCGGGCCCGCTGGTGGACATTGGGTCTTTTTAGATGTCATTACTTAAG
ATGATATCATATTGGATTAGGGTGGGGGCTAAAGCCAATGACCCATGTCCTCAGAGGAGAAGAGAGGGAC
ATAGGAAAGAAGGATTTGTAGAGATACAGGGAGAAGGCCATGTGACCACAGAGGCAGAGATTAGAGTGAC
ACAGCTACAAGCCAAGGAGCTCCAAGGATTGCAGGAAGCCACCAGATGCCAGAAAGAGGCAAGGAAGGAT
CTTTCATGGAGCCTTCAGAGGGAGCACAGTCCCGCTGACACCTTGATCTTGGACATCTAGTCCCCAGAAC
TGTGAGAGAGTGCATCTGCTGATGTAAGCCACCCAGTTTGTAGCAATTTGTTATGGCTGCCCTCAGAAAC
TAAGACAGTAGCCAACACAGAACCAAATACCCTTTGGGGATTGAGGGAAGTGGAGCGGGAGAATGAGCGG
CACTCCCTCCCTTTACATAGGACTACTTGGTAAATATTTACTGAATGAAGGAAAGCTGAAGTATCTGTAG
AACTGGCCATTTCATTCTGCATTTAGAGCTCTGGGAGCTCTTGAAATGTCTAGACAAACATCCTCTTCAG
CTAGAGGAAGCTCCTTCTCCCACTTACTAGCTATGAGATCTTGGGCAGATGGCTTAACATTTCTGGGCCT
CAGTGACCTTACTTGCAAAGTTGTCTGGGTCAAGGCAATGATCCGCTCGAGGATATCAAGATCTA
